>Addgene plasmid #47893 | pRK5-myc-Miro1 S432N | addgene partial sequence | sequence record 70700 | hMiro1-F2 5'-actgtgctttgtcacctgatg-3'
TTGGGGGCCAGATGTGAATAACACAGTTTGTACCAATGAAAGAGGCTGGATAACCTACCAGGGATTCCTT
TCCCAGTGGACGCTCACGACTTATTTAGATGTACAGCGGTGCCTGGAATATTTGGGCTATCTAGGCTATT
CAATATTGACTGAGCAAGAGTCTCAAGCTTCAGCTGTTACAGTGACAAGAGATAAAAAGATAGACCTGCA
GAAAAAACAAACTCAAAGAAATGTGTTCAGATGTAATGTAATTGGAGTGAAAAACTGTGGGAAAAACGGA
GTTCTTCAGGCTCTTCTTGGAAGAAACTTAATGAGGCAGAAGAAAATTCGTGAAGATCATAAATCCTACT
ATGCGATTAACACTGTTTATGTATATGGACAAGAGAAATACTTGTTGTTGCATGATATCTCAGAATCGGA
ATTTCTAACTGAAGCTGAAATCATTTGTGATGTTGTATGCCTGGTATATGATGTCAGCAATCCCAAATCC
TTTGAATACTGTGCCAGGATTTTTAAGCAACACTTTATGGACAGCAGAATACCTTGCTTAATCGTAGCTG
CAAAGTCAGACCTGCATGAAGTTAAACAAGAATACAGTATTTCACCTACTGATTTCTGCAGGAAACACAA
AATGCCTCCACCACAAGCCTTCACTTGCAATACTGCTGATGCCCCCAGTAAGGATATCTTTGTTAAATTG
ACAACAATGGCCATGTATCCGCACGTGACACAAGCTGACCTCAAGAGCTCCACGTTTTGGCTTCGAGCAA
