>Addgene plasmid #47893 | pRK5-myc-Miro1 S432N | addgene partial sequence | sequence record 70714 | Sp6 5'-ATTTAGGTGACACTATAG-3'
ACTGCACCTCGGTTCTATCGATTGAATTGGCCACCATGGAGCAGAAGCTGATCTCCGAGGAGGACCTGGG
ATCTATGAAGAAAGACGTGCGGATCCTGCTGGTGGGAGAACCTAGAGTTGGGAAGACATCACTGATTATG
TCTCTGGTCAGTGAAGAATTTCCAGAAGAGGTTCCTCCCCGGGCAGAAGAAATCACCATTCCAGCTGATG
TCACCCCAGAGAGAGTTCCAACACACATTGTAGATTACTCAGAAGCAGAACAGAGTGATGAACAACTTCA
TCAAGAAATATCTCAGGCTAATGTCATCTGTATAGTGTATGCCGTTAACAACAAGCATTCTATTGATAAG
GTAACAAGTCGATGGATTCCTCTCATAAATGAAAGAACAGACAAAGACAGCAGGCTGCCTTTAATATTGG
TTGGGAACAAATCTGATCTGGTGGAATATAGTAGTATGGAGACCATCCTTCCTATTATGAACCAGTATAC
AGAAATAGAAACCTGTGTGGAGTGTTCAGCGAAAAACCTGAAGAACATATCAGAGCTCTTTTATTACGCA
CAGAAAGCTGTTCTTCATCCTACAGGGCCCCTGTACTGCCCAGAGGAGAAGGAGATGAAACCAGCTTGTA
TAAAAGCCCTTACTCGTATATTTAAAATATCTGATCAAGATAATGATGGTACTCTCAATGATGCTGAACT
CAACTTCTTTCAGAGGATTTGTTTCAACACTCCATTAGCTCCTCAAGCTCTGGAGGATGTCAAGAATGTA
GTCAGAAAACATATAAGTGATGGTGTGGCTGACAGTGGGTTGA
