[The description below was written by a language model from this plasmid's Addgene catalogue record.]
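Description:
pRK5-myc-Miro1 S432N is a mammalian expression plasmid built on the pRK5-myc backbone, a derivative of pRK5 in which a myc epitope coding sequence was inserted between the EcoRI and PstI sites, destroying both. It is propagated in E. coli under ampicillin selection and is recorded as a low-copy plasmid. The record does not include a feature table, so the bacterial origin of replication and other backbone elements are not itemised. The listed sequencing primers (SP6 upstream, SV40 polyA reverse downstream) suggest that an SP6 promoter site and an SV40 polyadenylation signal flank the cloning region. No mammalian selection marker is stated, which fits a vector intended for transient transfection.

The insert is human Miro1 (RHOT1, ras homolog family member T1), an atypical Rho-family GTPase. It was cloned by restriction digestion, with the 5′ BglII junction destroyed and the 3′ EcoRI site retained. Transcription is driven by the CMV promoter, a strong constitutive promoter in most mammalian cell lines, and the protein is produced with an N-terminal myc tag supplied by the backbone, allowing detection by immunoblotting or immunofluorescence with anti-myc antibodies. The coding sequence carries the S432N substitution, which the record describes as a dominant negative mutation.

According to the catalogue entry and the associated publication on Miro-1 and Miro-2 in mitochondrial trafficking, the construct is used to overexpress this tagged dominant negative Miro1 in cultured mammalian cells. This allows the contribution of Miro1 GTPase function to mitochondrial distribution and transport to be examined, typically alongside wild-type or other mutant versions.
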