Addgene plasmid #47893: pRK5-myc-Miro1 S432N
Purpose: Expresses myc tagged Miro1 S432N dominant negative mutant
Depositing lab: Pontus Aspenström. Depositing organization: Karolinska Institutet. Publication: The atypical Rho GTPases Miro-1 and Miro-2 have essential roles in mitochondrial trafficking. Fransson S, Ruusala A, Aspenstrom P. Biochem Biophys Res Commun. 2006 Jun 2;344(2):500-10. Epub 2006 Apr 3. 10.1016/j.bbrc.2006.03.163 PubMed 16630562.
Backbone
  Vector backbone: pRK5-myc
  Backbone manufacturer: Dr. Alan Hall, MRC-LMCB
  Modifications to backbone: Myc inserted into EcoRI/PstI site (sites destroyed).
  Vector type: Mammalian Expression
Growth in bacteria
  Bacterial resistance: Ampicillin, 100 μg/mL
  Growth temperature: 37°C
  Growth strain: DH5alpha
  Copy number: Low Copy
Gene/Insert
  Gene/Insert name: Miro1 S432N (alt names: RHOT1; ras homolog family member T1; MIRO-1)
  Species: H. sapiens (human)
  Mutation: S432N, dominant negative mutant
  GenBank ID: AJ517412
  Entrez Gene: RHOT1 (a.k.a. ARHT1, MIRO-1, MIRO1)
  Promoter: CMV
  Tag / fusion protein: myc (N terminal on backbone)
  Cloning method: Restriction Enzyme; 5′ cloning site BglII (destroyed during cloning); 3′ cloning site EcoRI (not destroyed)
  Sequencing primers: 5′ SP6; 3′ SV40pA-R
Terms and licenses: Academic/Nonprofit Terms; Industry Terms: Not Available to Industry
How to cite: pRK5-myc-Miro1 S432N was a gift from Pontus Aspenström (Addgene plasmid # 47893 ; http://n2t.net/addgene:47893 ; RRID:Addgene_47893)
